Addgene plasmid #14193: pAG415GAL-ccdB-EGFP
Purpose: (Empty Backbone)
Depositing lab: Susan Lindquist. Depositing organization: Whitehead Institute for Biomedical Research. Publication: A suite of Gateway cloning vectors for high-throughput genetic analysis in Saccharomyces cerevisiae. Alberti S, Gitler AD, Lindquist S. Yeast. 2007 Oct . 24(10):913-9. 10.1002/yea.1502 PubMed 17583893.
Backbone
  Vector backbone: pRS415
  Vector type: Yeast Expression ; Gateway Destination
  Selectable markers: LEU2
Growth in bacteria
  Bacterial resistance: Chloramphenicol and Ampicillin, 25 & 100 μg/mL
  Growth temperature: 37°C
  Growth strain: ccdB Survival
  Growth instructions: DB3.1, ccdB Survival
  Copy number: Unknown
Gene/Insert
  Gene/Insert name: None
  Tag / fusion protein: EGFP (C terminal on backbone)
  Cloning method: Gateway Cloning
  Sequencing primers: 5′ GAL1
Terms and licenses: Academic/Nonprofit Terms; Industry Terms: Not Available to Industry
Depositor comments: Type of plasmid: CEN. This plasmid contains the Gateway technology from Invitrogen; Invitrogen requires purchasing of Gateway Clonase for carrying out the Gateway recombinational cloning reaction http://www.invitrogen.com Please note that the full plasmid sequence is provided as a reference only, and may not match the exact sequence of the plasmid.
How to cite: pAG415GAL-ccdB-EGFP was a gift from Susan Lindquist (Addgene plasmid # 14193)
