[The description below was written by a language model from this plasmid's Addgene catalogue record and pLannotate feature annotations shown in this document.]
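Description:
pAG415GAL-ccdB-EGFP is an empty Gateway destination vector for galactose-inducible expression of C-terminally EGFP-tagged proteins in Saccharomyces cerevisiae, built on the pRS415 shuttle backbone. In yeast it is selected through the LEU2 auxotrophic marker, which is expressed from its own promoter. In E. coli it replicates from a high-copy ColE1/pUC-type origin and carries ampicillin resistance (AmpR). An f1 origin and remnants of the pBluescript-derived lac/lacZα region, with flanking T3 and T7 promoters, are also present.

The expression cassette consists of the Gal4-regulated GAL1 promoter, a Gateway cassette bounded by attR1 and attR2, an EGFP coding sequence and the CYC1 terminator. The Gateway cassette holds a chloramphenicol resistance gene (CmR) and the ccdB toxin gene. Because of these, the empty vector is maintained under dual chloramphenicol/ampicillin selection in ccdB-tolerant strains. An LR recombination with an entry clone replaces the CmR–ccdB segment with the gene of interest, and ccdB then counterselects against unrecombined vector in ordinary E. coli strains. An insert lacking a stop codon and in the correct frame would be fused to the downstream EGFP, allowing inducible expression and fluorescence-based localisation or level measurements. The vector belongs to a suite designed for high-throughput genetic analysis in yeast.

The two sequence records disagree on the yeast replication element. The catalogue entry and the 9,127 nt depositor sequence describe a low-copy centromeric plasmid with a CEN6/ARS element. The 9,940 nt long-read sequencing result instead shows a 2μ origin at that position, which would be typical of a high-copy episomal plasmid. The other annotated features are the same in both records, and the depositor notes that the reference sequence may not match the plasmid exactly.
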