Features (pLannotate 1.2.2; 31 found; start..end, strand, type, name):
     70..573     -  misc_feature   CEN/ARS: S. cerevisiae CEN6 centromere fused to an autonomously replicating sequence
    610..714     +  promoter       AmpR promoter: bla
    715..1575    +  CDS            AmpR: β-lactamase; bla; confers resistance to ampicillin, carbenicillin, and related antibiotics
   1746..2334    +  rep_origin     ori: high-copy-number ColE1/pMB1/pBR322/pUC origin of replication
   2517..2609    +  CDS            lacI (fragment): lac repressor; lacI; The lac repressor binds to the lac operator to inhibit transcription in E. coli. This inhibition can be relieved by adding lactose or isopropyl-β-D-thiogalactopyranoside (IPTG).
   2622..2643    +  protein_bind   CAP binding site: CAP binding activates transcription in the presence of cAMP. E. coli catabolite activator protein
   2658..2688    +  promoter       lac promoter: promoter for the E. coli lac operon
   2696..2712    +  protein_bind   lac operator: The lac repressor binds to the lac operator to inhibit transcription in E. coli. This inhibition can be relieved by adding lactose or isopropyl-β-D-thiogalactopyranoside (IPTG). lac repressor encoded by lacI
   2757..2775    +  promoter       T3 promoter: promoter for bacteriophage T3 RNA polymerase
   2799..3240    +  promoter       GAL1 promoter: S. cerevisiae GAL1; inducible promoter, regulated by Gal4
   3255..3275    +  misc_feature   MCS (fragment): pBluescript multiple cloning site
   3279..3403    +  protein_bind   attR1: mutant version of attR; recombination site for the Gateway® LR reaction LR Clonase™
   3428..3458    +  promoter       lac UV5 promoter: E. coli lac promoter with an "up" mutation
   3482..3511    +  promoter       cat promoter (fragment): promoter of the E. coli cat gene encoding chloramphenicol acetyltransferase
   3512..4171    +  CDS            CmR: chloramphenicol acetyltransferase; cat; confers resistance to chloramphenicol
   4353..4511    +  CDS            ccdA (fragment): CCDA_ECO57 - Also known as H, letA. Experimental evidence at protein level: Swiss-Prot protein existence level 1. Antitoxin component of a type II toxin-antitoxin (TA) system which inhibits the post-segregational killing (PSK) of plasmid-free cells, also referred to as a plasmid addiction system. Binds to and blocks the activity of CcdB; will also remove bound CcdB protein from the CcdB-GyrA complex by forming a CcdA-CcdB complex, a process termed rejuvenation. Functions as a transcriptional corepressor for the ccdAB operon, repression also requires CcdB (By similarity). From Escherichia coli
   4516..4818    +  CDS            ccdB: CCDB_ECOLI - Also known as G, letB, letD. Experimental evidence at protein level: Swiss-Prot protein existence level 1. Toxic component of a type II toxin-antitoxin (TA) system, functioning in plasmid maintainence. Responsible for the post- segregational killing (PSK) of plasmid-free cells, also referred to as a plasmid addiction system. Half-life of over 2 hours. Cell killing by CcdB is accompanied by filamentation, defects in chromosome and plasmid segregation, defects in cell division, formation of anucleate cells, decreased DNA synthesis and plasmid loss. Interferes with the activity of DN
   4862..4986    -  protein_bind   attR2: mutant version of attR; recombination site for the Gateway® LR reaction LR Clonase™
   4990..5017    +  misc_feature   MCS (fragment): pBluescript multiple cloning site
   5018..5737    +  CDS            EGFP: the original enhanced GFP (Yang et al., 1996) mammalian codon-optimized
   5744..5991    +  terminator     CYC1 terminator: S. cerevisiae CYC1; transcription terminator for CYC1
   6010..6028    -  promoter       T7 promoter: promoter for bacteriophage T7 RNA polymerase
   6036..6191    +  CDS            lacZα (fragment): LacZα fragment of β-galactosidase; lacZ fragment
   6199..6654    +  rep_origin     f1 ori (sequence partly withheld): f1 bacteriophage origin of replication; arrow indicates direction of (+) strand synthesis
   6655..6707    -  misc_feature   bom (fragment): basis of mobility region from pBR322
   6737..6814    +  CDS            YO192_YEAST (fragment): Experimental evidence at protein level: Swiss-Prot protein existence level 1. From Saccharomyces cerevisiae (strain ATCC 204508 / S288c) (Baker's yeast).
   6954..7358    +  promoter       LEU2 promoter: S. cerevisiae LEU2
   7371..8465    +  CDS            LEU2: 3-isopropylmalate dehydrogenase, required for leucine biosynthesis; S. cerevisiae LEU2; yeast auxotrophic marker
   8827..8928    -  CDS            NFS1 (fragment): NFS1_YEAST - Also known as SPL1 From Saccharomyces cerevisiae (strain ATCC 204508 / S288c) (Baker's yeast).
   8941..8991    -  misc_feature   bom (fragment): basis of mobility region from pBR322
   9093..1       -  CDS            rop (fragment) (across the origin): Rop protein, which maintains plasmids at low copy number; rop
>Addgene plasmid #14193 | pAG415GAL-ccdB-EGFP | depositor full sequence | sequence record 7856 | Author sequence
GACGAAAGGGCCTCGTGATACGCCTATTTTTATAGGTTAATGTCATGATAATAATGGTTTCTTAGGACGG
ATCGCTTGCCTGTAACTTACACGCGCCTCGTATCTTTTAATGATGGAATAATTTGGGAATTTACTCTGTG
TTTATTTATTTTTATGTTTTGTATTTGGATTTTAGAAAGTAAATAAAGAAGGTAGAAGAGTTACGGAATG
AAGAAAAAAAAATAAACAAAGGTTTAAAAAATTTCAACAAAAAGCGTACTTTACATATATATTTATTAGA
CAAGAAAAGCAGATTAAATAGATATACATTCGATTAACGATAAGTAAAATGTAAAATCACAGGATTTTCG
TGTGTGGTCTTCTACACAGACAAGATGAAACAATTCGGCATTAATACCTGAGAGCAGGAAGAGCAAGATA
AAAGGTAGTATTTGTTGGCGATCCCCCTAGAGTCTTTTACATCTTCGGAAAACAAAAACTATTTTTTCTT
TAATTTCTTTTTTTACTTTCTATTTTTAATTTATATATTTATATTAAAAAATTTAAATTATAATTATTTT
TATAGCACGTGATGAAAAGGACCCAGGTGGCACTTTTCGGGGAAATGTGCGCGGAACCCCTATTTGTTTA
TTTTTCTAAATACATTCAAATATGTATCCGCTCATGAGACAATAACCCTGATAAATGCTTCAATAATATT
GAAAAAGGAAGAGTATGAGTATTCAACATTTCCGTGTCGCCCTTATTCCCTTTTTTGCGGCATTTTGCCT
TCCTGTTTTTGCTCACCCAGAAACGCTGGTGAAAGTAAAAGATGCTGAAGATCAGTTGGGTGCACGAGTG
GGTTACATCGAACTGGATCTCAACAGCGGTAAGATCCTTGAGAGTTTTCGCCCCGAAGAACGTTTTCCAA
TGATGAGCACTTTTAAAGTTCTGCTATGTGGCGCGGTATTATCCCGTATTGACGCCGGGCAAGAGCAACT
CGGTCGCCGCATACACTATTCTCAGAATGACTTGGTTGAGTACTCACCAGTCACAGAAAAGCATCTTACG
GATGGCATGACAGTAAGAGAATTATGCAGTGCTGCCATAACCATGAGTGATAACACTGCGGCCAACTTAC
TTCTGACAACGATCGGAGGACCGAAGGAGCTAACCGCTTTTTTGCACAACATGGGGGATCATGTAACTCG
CCTTGATCGTTGGGAACCGGAGCTGAATGAAGCCATACCAAACGACGAGCGTGACACCACGATGCCTGTA
GCAATGGCAACAACGTTGCGCAAACTATTAACTGGCGAACTACTTACTCTAGCTTCCCGGCAACAATTAA
TAGACTGGATGGAGGCGGATAAAGTTGCAGGACCACTTCTGCGCTCGGCCCTTCCGGCTGGCTGGTTTAT
TGCTGATAAATCTGGAGCCGGTGAGCGTGGGTCTCGCGGTATCATTGCAGCACTGGGGCCAGATGGTAAG
CCCTCCCGTATCGTAGTTATCTACACGACGGGGAGTCAGGCAACTATGGATGAACGAAATAGACAGATCG
CTGAGATAGGTGCCTCACTGATTAAGCATTGGTAACTGTCAGACCAAGTTTACTCATATATACTTTAGAT
TGATTTAAAACTTCATTTTTAATTTAAAAGGATCTAGGTGAAGATCCTTTTTGATAATCTCATGACCAAA
ATCCCTTAACGTGAGTTTTCGTTCCACTGAGCGTCAGACCCCGTAGAAAAGATCAAAGGATCTTCTTGAG
ATCCTTTTTTTCTGCGCGTAATCTGCTGCTTGCAAACAAAAAAACCACCGCTACCAGCGGTGGTTTGTTT
GCCGGATCAAGAGCTACCAACTCTTTTTCCGAAGGTAACTGGCTTCAGCAGAGCGCAGATACCAAATACT
GTCCTTCTAGTGTAGCCGTAGTTAGGCCACCACTTCAAGAACTCTGTAGCACCGCCTACATACCTCGCTC
TGCTAATCCTGTTACCAGTGGCTGCTGCCAGTGGCGATAAGTCGTGTCTTACCGGGTTGGACTCAAGACG
ATAGTTACCGGATAAGGCGCAGCGGTCGGGCTGAACGGGGGGTTCGTGCACACAGCCCAGCTTGGAGCGA
ACGACCTACACCGAACTGAGATACCTACAGCGTGAGCTATGAGAAAGCGCCACGCTTCCCGAAGGGAGAA
AGGCGGACAGGTATCCGGTAAGCGGCAGGGTCGGAACAGGAGAGCGCACGAGGGAGCTTCCAGGGGGAAA
CGCCTGGTATCTTTATAGTCCTGTCGGGTTTCGCCACCTCTGACTTGAGCGTCGATTTTTGTGATGCTCG
TCAGGGGGGCGGAGCCTATGGAAAAACGCCAGCAACGCGGCCTTTTTACGGTTCCTGGCCTTTTGCTGGC
CTTTTGCTCACATGTTCTTTCCTGCGTTATCCCCTGATTCTGTGGATAACCGTATTACCGCCTTTGAGTG
AGCTGATACCGCTCGCCGCAGCCGAACGACCGAGCGCAGCGAGTCAGTGAGCGAGGAAGCGGAAGAGCGC
CCAATACGCAAACCGCCTCTCCCCGCGCGTTGGCCGATTCATTAATGCAGCTGGCACGACAGGTTTCCCG
ACTGGAAAGCGGGCAGTGAGCGCAACGCAATTAATGTGAGTTACCTCACTCATTAGGCACCCCAGGCTTT
ACACTTTATGCTTCCGGCTCCTATGTTGTGTGGAATTGTGAGCGGATAACAATTTCACACAGGAAACAGC
TATGACCATGATTACGCCAAGCGCGCAATTAACCCTCACTAAAGGGAACAAAAGCTGGAGCTCTAGTACG
GATTAGAAGCCGCCGAGCGGGCGACAGCCCTCCGACGGAAGACTCTCCTCCGTGCGTCCTCGTCTTCACC
GGTCGCGTTCCTGAAACGCAGATGTGCCTCGCGCCGCACTGCTCCGAACAATAAAGATTCTACAATACTA
GCTTTTATGGTTATGAAGAGGAAAAATTGGCAGTAACCTGGCCCCACAAACCTTCAAATTAACGAATCAA
ATTAACAACCATAGGATGATAATGCGATTAGTTTTTTAGCCTTATTTCTGGGGTAATTAATCAGCGAAGC
GATGATTTTTGATCTATTAACAGATATATAAATGGAAAAGCTGCATAACCACTTTAACTAATACTTTCAA
CATTTTCAGTTTGTATTACTTCTTATTCAAATGTCATAAAAGTATCAACAAAAAATTGTTAATATACCTC
TATACTTTAACGTCAAGGAGAAAAAACCCCGGATTCTAGAACTAGTGGATCCCCCATCACAAGTTTGTAC
AAAAAAGCTGAACGAGAAACGTAAAATGATATAAATATCAATATATTAAATTAGATTTTGCATAAAAAAC
AGACTACATAATACTGTAAAACACAACATATCCAGTCACTATGGCGGCCGCATTAGGCACCCCAGGCTTT
ACACTTTATGCTTCCGGCTCGTATAATGTGTGGATTTTGAGTTAGGATCCGTCGAGATTTTCAGGAGCTA
AGGAAGCTAAAATGGAGAAAAAAATCACTGGATATACCACCGTTGATATATCCCAATGGCATCGTAAAGA
ACATTTTGAGGCATTTCAGTCAGTTGCTCAATGTACCTATAACCAGACCGTTCAGCTGGATATTACGGCC
TTTTTAAAGACCGTAAAGAAAAATAAGCACAAGTTTTATCCGGCCTTTATTCACATTCTTGCCCGCCTGA
TGAATGCTCATCCGGAATTCCGTATGGCAATGAAAGACGGTGAGCTGGTGATATGGGATAGTGTTCACCC
TTGTTACACCGTTTTCCATGAGCAAACTGAAACGTTTTCATCGCTCTGGAGTGAATACCACGACGATTTC
CGGCAGTTTCTACACATATATTCGCAAGATGTGGCGTGTTACGGTGAAAACCTGGCCTATTTCCCTAAAG
GGTTTATTGAGAATATGTTTTTCGTCTCAGCCAATCCCTGGGTGAGTTTCACCAGTTTTGATTTAAACGT
GGCCAATATGGACAACTTCTTCGCCCCCGTTTTCACCATGGGCAAATATTATACGCAAGGCGACAAGGTG
CTGATGCCGCTGGCGATTCAGGTTCATCATGCCGTCTGTGATGGCTTCCATGTCGGCAGAATGCTTAATG
AATTACAACAGTACTGCGATGAGTGGCAGGGCGGGGCGTAAACGCCGCGTGGATCCGGCTTACTAAAAGC
CAGATAACAGTATGCGTATTTGCGCGCTGATTTTTGCGGTATAAGAATATATACTGATATGTATACCCGA
AGTATGTCAAAAAGAGGTATGCTATGAAGCAGCGTATTACAGTGACAGTTGACAGCGACAGCTATCAGTT
GCTCAAGGCATATATGATGTCAATATCTCCGGTCTGGTAAGCACAACCATGCAGAATGAAGCCCGTCGTC
TGCGTGCCGAACGCTGGAAAGCGGAAAATCAGGAAGGGATGGCTGAGGTCGCCCGGTTTATTGAAATGAA
CGGCTCTTTTGCTGACGAGAACAGGGGCTGGTGAAATGCAGTTTAAGGTTTACACCTATAAAAGAGAGAG
CCGTTATCGTCTGTTTGTGGATGTACAGAGTGATATTATTGACACGCCCGGGCGACGGATGGTGATCCCC
CTGGCCAGTGCACGTCTGCTGTCAGATAAAGTCTCCCGTGAACTTTACCCGGTGGTGCATATCGGGGATG
AAAGCTGGCGCATGATGACCACCGATATGGCCAGTGTGCCGGTCTCCGTTATCGGGGAAGAAGTGGCTGA
TCTCAGCCACCGCGAAAATGACATCAAAAACGCCATTAACCTGATGTTCTGGGGAATATAAATGTCAGGC
TCCCTTATACACAGCCAGTCTGCAGGTCGACCATAGTGACTGGATATGTTGTGTTTTACAGTATTATGTA
GTCTGTTTTTTATGCAAAATCTAATTTAATATATTGATATTTATATCATTTTACGTTTCTCGTTCAGCTT
TCTTGTACAAAGTGGTGATGGGCTGCAGGAATTCGATATCAAGCTTAATGGTGAGCAAGGGCGAGGAGCT
GTTCACCGGGGTGGTGCCCATCCTGGTCGAGCTGGACGGCGACGTAAACGGCCACAAGTTCAGCGTGTCC
GGCGAGGGCGAGGGCGATGCCACCTACGGCAAGCTGACCCTGAAGTTCATCTGCACCACCGGCAAGCTGC
CCGTGCCCTGGCCCACCCTCGTGACCACCCTGACCTACGGCGTGCAGTGCTTCAGCCGCTACCCCGACCA
CATGAAGCAGCACGACTTCTTCAAGTCCGCCATGCCCGAAGGCTACGTCCAGGAGCGCACCATCTTCTTC
AAGGACGACGGCAACTACAAGACCCGCGCCGAGGTGAAGTTCGAGGGCGACACCCTGGTGAACCGCATCG
AGCTGAAGGGCATCGACTTCAAGGAGGACGGCAACATCCTGGGGCACAAGCTGGAGTACAACTACAACAG
CCACAACGTCTATATCATGGCCGACAAGCAGAAGAACGGCATCAAGGTGAACTTCAAGATCCGCCACAAC
ATCGAGGACGGCAGCGTGCAGCTCGCCGACCACTACCAGCAGAACACCCCCATCGGCGACGGCCCCGTGC
TGCTGCCCGACAACCACTACCTGAGCACCCAGTCCGCCCTGAGCAAAGACCCCAACGAGAAGCGCGATCA
CATGGTCCTGCTGGAGTTCGTGACCGCCGCCGGGATCACTCTCGGCATGGACGAGCTGTACAAGTAACTC
GAGTCATGTAATTAGTTATGTCACGCTTACATTCACGCCCTCCCCCCACATCCGCTCTAACCGAAAAGGA
AGGAGTTAGACAACCTGAAGTCTAGGTCCCTATTTATTTTTTTATAGTTATGTTAGTATTAAGAACGTTA
TTTATATTTCAAATTTTTCTTTTTTTTCTGTACAGACGCGTGTACGCATGTAACATTATACTGAAAACCT
TGCTTGAGAAGGTTTTGGGACGCTCGAAGGCTTTAATTTGCGGCCGGTACCCAATTCGCCCTATAGTGAG
TCGTATTACGCGCGCTCACTGGCCGTCGTTTTACAACGTCGTGACTGGGAAAACCCTGGCGTTACCCAAC
TTAATCGCCTTGCAGCACATCCCCCTTTCGCCAGCTGGCGTAATAGCGAAGAGGCCCGCACCGATCGCCC
TTCCCAACAGTTGCGCAGCCTGAATGGCGAATGGCGCG
[124 nt withheld, positions 6199-6322]
C
[91 nt withheld, positions 6324-6414]
A
[49 nt withheld, positions 6416-6464]
CCTTTGACGTTGGAGTCCACGTTCTTT
[37 nt withheld, positions 6492-6528]
ACCCTATCTCGGTCTATTCTTTTGATTTATAAGGGATTTTGCCGATTTCGGCCTATTGGTTAAAAAATGA
GCTGATTTAACAAAAATTTAACGCGAATTTTAACAAAATATTAACGTTTACAATTTCCTGATGCGGTATT
TTCTCCTTACGCATCTGTGCGGTATTTCACACCGCATATCGACGGTCGAGGAGAACTTCTAGTATATCCA
CATACCTAATATTATTGCCTTATTAAAAATGGAATCCCAACAATTACATCAAAATCCACATTCTCTTCAA
AATCAATTGTCCTGTACTTCCTTGTTCATGTGTGTTCAAAAACGTTATATTTATAGGATAATTATACTCT
ATTTCTCAACAAGTAATTGGTTGTTTGGCCGAGCGGTCTAAGGCGCCTGATTCAAGAAATATCTTGACCG
CAGTTAACTGTGGGAATACTCAGGTATCGTAAGATGCAAGAGTTCGAATCTCTTAGCAACCATTATTTTT
TTCCTCAACATAACGAGAACACACAGGGGCGCTATCGCACAGAATCAAATTCGATGACTGGAAATTTTTT
GTTAATTTCAGAGGTCGCCTGACGCATATACCTTTTTCAACTGAAAAATTGGGAGAAAAAGGAAAGGTGA
GAGGCCGGAACCGGCTTTTCATATAGAATAGAGAAGCGTTCATGACTAAATGCTTGCATCACAATACTTG
AAGTTGACAATATTATTTAAGGACCTATTGTTTTTTCCAATAGGTGGTTAGCAATCGTCTTACTTTCTAA
CTTTTCTTACCTTTTACATTTCAGCAATATATATATATATTTCAAGGATATACCATTCTAATGTCTGCCC
CTATGTCTGCCCCTAAGAAGATCGTCGTTTTGCCAGGTGACCACGTTGGTCAAGAAATCACAGCCGAAGC
CATTAAGGTTCTTAAAGCTATTTCTGATGTTCGTTCCAATGTCAAGTTCGATTTCGAAAATCATTTAATT
GGTGGTGCTGCTATCGATGCTACAGGTGTCCCACTTCCAGATGAGGCGCTGGAAGCCTCCAAGAAGGTTG
ATGCCGTTTTGTTAGGTGCTGTGGGTGGTCCTAAATGGGGTACCGGTAGTGTTAGACCTGAACAAGGTTT
ACTAAAAATCCGTAAAGAACTTCAATTGTACGCCAACTTAAGACCATGTAACTTTGCATCCGACTCTCTT
TTAGACTTATCTCCAATCAAGCCACAATTTGCTAAAGGTACTGACTTCGTTGTTGTCAGAGAATTAGTGG
GAGGTATTTACTTTGGTAAGAGAAAGGAAGACGATGGTGATGGTGTCGCTTGGGATAGTGAACAATACAC
CGTTCCAGAAGTGCAAAGAATCACAAGAATGGCCGCTTTCATGGCCCTACAACATGAGCCACCATTGCCT
ATTTGGTCCTTGGATAAAGCTAATGTTTTGGCCTCTTCAAGATTATGGAGAAAAACTGTGGAGGAAACCA
TCAAGAACGAATTCCCTACATTGAAGGTTCAACATCAATTGATTGATTCTGCCGCCATGATCCTAGTTAA
GAACCCAACCCACCTAAATGGTATTATAATCACCAGCAACATGTTTGGTGATATCATCTCCGATGAAGCC
TCCGTTATCCCAGGTTCCTTGGGTTTGTTGCCATCTGCGTCCTTGGCCTCTTTGCCAGACAAGAACACCG
CATTTGGTTTGTACGAACCATGCCACGGTTCTGCTCCAGATTTGCCAAAGAATAAGGTTGACCCTATCGC
CACTATCTTGTCTGCTGCAATGATGTTGAAATTGTCATTGAACTTGCCTGAAGAAGGTAAGGCCATTGAA
GATGCAGTTAAAAAGGTTTTGGATGCAGGTATCAGAACTGGTGATTTAGGTGGTTCCAACAGTACCACCG
AAGTCGGTGATGCTGTCGCCGAAGAAGTTAAGAAAATCCTTGCTTAAAAAGATTCTCTTTTTTTATGATA
TTTGTACATAAACTTTATAAATGAAATTCATAATAGAAACGACACGAAATTACAAAATGGAATATGTTCA
TAGGGTAGACGAAACTATATACGCAATCTACATACATTTATCAAGAAGGAGAAAAAGGAGGATAGTAAAG
GAATACAGGTAAGCAAATTGATACTAATGGCTCAACGTGATAAGGAAAAAGAATTGCACTTTAACATTAA
TATTGACAAGGAGGAGGGCACCACACAAAAAGTTAGGTGTAACAGAAAATCATGAAACTACGATTCCTAA
TTTGATATTGGAGGATTTTCTCTAAAAAAAAAAAAATACAACAAATAAAAAACACTCAATGACCTGACCA
TTTGATGGAGTTTAAGTCAATACCTTCTTGAACCATTTCCCATAATGGTGAAAGTTCCCTCAAGAATTTT
ACTCTGTCAGAAACGGCCTTACGACGTAGTCGATATGGTGCACTCTCAGTACAATCTGCTCTGATGCCGC
ATAGTTAAGCCAGCCCCGACACCCGCCAACACCCGCTGACGCGCCCTGACGGGCTTGTCTGCTCCCGGCA
TCCGCTTACAGACAAGCTGTGACCGTCTCCGGGAGCTGCATGTGTCAGAGGTTTTCACCGTCATCACCGA
AACGCGCGA
