Features (pLannotate 1.2.2; 31 found; start..end, strand, type, name):
     69..1411    +  rep_origin     2μ ori: yeast 2μ plasmid origin of replication
   1438..1542    +  promoter       AmpR promoter: bla
   1543..2403    +  CDS            AmpR: β-lactamase; bla; confers resistance to ampicillin, carbenicillin, and related antibiotics
   2574..3162    +  rep_origin     ori: high-copy-number ColE1/pMB1/pBR322/pUC origin of replication
   3345..3437    +  CDS            lacI (fragment): lac repressor; lacI; The lac repressor binds to the lac operator to inhibit transcription in E. coli. This inhibition can be relieved by adding lactose or isopropyl-β-D-thiogalactopyranoside (IPTG).
   3450..3471    +  protein_bind   CAP binding site: CAP binding activates transcription in the presence of cAMP. E. coli catabolite activator protein
   3486..3516    +  promoter       lac promoter: promoter for the E. coli lac operon
   3524..3540    +  protein_bind   lac operator: The lac repressor binds to the lac operator to inhibit transcription in E. coli. This inhibition can be relieved by adding lactose or isopropyl-β-D-thiogalactopyranoside (IPTG). lac repressor encoded by lacI
   3585..3603    +  promoter       T3 promoter: promoter for bacteriophage T3 RNA polymerase
   3627..4068    +  promoter       GAL1 promoter: S. cerevisiae GAL1; inducible promoter, regulated by Gal4
   4083..4103    +  misc_feature   MCS (fragment): pBluescript multiple cloning site
   4107..4231    +  protein_bind   attR1: mutant version of attR; recombination site for the Gateway® LR reaction LR Clonase™
   4256..4286    +  promoter       lac UV5 promoter: E. coli lac promoter with an "up" mutation
   4310..4339    +  promoter       cat promoter (fragment): promoter of the E. coli cat gene encoding chloramphenicol acetyltransferase
   4340..4999    +  CDS            CmR: chloramphenicol acetyltransferase; cat; confers resistance to chloramphenicol
   5178..5336    +  CDS            ccdA (fragment): CCDA_ECO57 - Also known as H, letA. Experimental evidence at protein level: Swiss-Prot protein existence level 1. Antitoxin component of a type II toxin-antitoxin (TA) system which inhibits the post-segregational killing (PSK) of plasmid-free cells, also referred to as a plasmid addiction system. Binds to and blocks the activity of CcdB; will also remove bound CcdB protein from the CcdB-GyrA complex by forming a CcdA-CcdB complex, a process termed rejuvenation. Functions as a transcriptional corepressor for the ccdAB operon, repression also requires CcdB (By similarity). From Escherichia coli
   5341..5643    +  CDS            ccdB: CCDB_ECOLI - Also known as G, letB, letD. Experimental evidence at protein level: Swiss-Prot protein existence level 1. Toxic component of a type II toxin-antitoxin (TA) system, functioning in plasmid maintainence. Responsible for the post- segregational killing (PSK) of plasmid-free cells, also referred to as a plasmid addiction system. Half-life of over 2 hours. Cell killing by CcdB is accompanied by filamentation, defects in chromosome and plasmid segregation, defects in cell division, formation of anucleate cells, decreased DNA synthesis and plasmid loss. Interferes with the activity of DN
   5687..5811    -  protein_bind   attR2: mutant version of attR; recombination site for the Gateway® LR reaction LR Clonase™
   5815..5842    +  misc_feature   MCS (fragment): pBluescript multiple cloning site
   5843..6562    +  CDS            EGFP: the original enhanced GFP (Yang et al., 1996) mammalian codon-optimized
   6569..6816    +  terminator     CYC1 terminator: S. cerevisiae CYC1; transcription terminator for CYC1
   6835..6853    -  promoter       T7 promoter: promoter for bacteriophage T7 RNA polymerase
   6861..7016    +  CDS            lacZα (fragment): LacZα fragment of β-galactosidase; lacZ fragment
   7020..7448    +  rep_origin     f1 ori (sequence partly withheld): f1 bacteriophage origin of replication; arrow indicates direction of (+) strand synthesis
   7476..7528    -  misc_feature   bom (fragment): basis of mobility region from pBR322
   7559..7636    +  CDS            YO192_YEAST (fragment): Experimental evidence at protein level: Swiss-Prot protein existence level 1. From Saccharomyces cerevisiae (strain ATCC 204508 / S288c) (Baker's yeast).
   7776..8183    +  promoter       LEU2 promoter: S. cerevisiae LEU2
   8184..9278    +  CDS            LEU2: 3-isopropylmalate dehydrogenase, required for leucine biosynthesis; S. cerevisiae LEU2; yeast auxotrophic marker
   9639..9755    -  CDS            NFS1 (fragment): NFS1_YEAST - Also known as SPL1 From Saccharomyces cerevisiae (strain ATCC 204508 / S288c) (Baker's yeast).
   9754..9804    -  misc_feature   bom (fragment): basis of mobility region from pBR322
   9906..1       -  CDS            rop (fragment) (across the origin): Rop protein, which maintains plasmids at low copy number; rop
>Addgene plasmid #14193 | pAG415GAL-ccdB-EGFP | addgene full sequence | sequence record 442205 | Addgene Long Read Sequencing Result
GACGAAAGGGCCTCGTGATACGCCTATTTTTATAGGTTAATGTCATGATAATAATGGTTTCTTAGTATGA
TCCAATATCAAAGGAAATGATAGCATTGAAGGATGAGACTAATCCAATTGAGGAGTGGCAGCATATAGAA
CAGCTAAAGGGTAGTGCTGAAGGAAGCATACGATACCCCGCATGGAATGGGATAATATCACAGGAGGTAC
TAGACTACCTTTCATCCTACATAAATAGACGCATATAAGTACGCATTTAAGCATAAACACGCACTATGCC
GTTCTTCTCATGTATATATATATACAGGCAACACGCAGATATAGGTGCGACGTGAACAGTGAGCTGTATG
TGCGCAGCTCGCGTTGCATTTTCGGAAGCGCTCGTTTTCGGAAACGCTTTGAAGTTCCTATTCCGAAGTT
CCTATTCTCTAGAAAGTATAGGAACTTCAGAGCGCTTTTGAAAACCAAAAGCGCTCTGAAGACGCACTTT
CAAAAAACCAAAAACGCACCGGACTGTAACGAGCTACTAAAATATTGCGAATACCGCTTCCACAAACATT
GCTCAAAAGTATCTCTTTGCTATATATCTCTGTGCTATATCCCTATATAACCTACCCATCCACCTTTCGC
TCCTTGAACTTGCATCTAAACTCGACCTCTACATTTTTTATGTTTATCTCTAGTATTACTCTTTAGACAA
AAAAATTGTAGTAAGAACTATTCATAGAGTGAATCGAAAACAATACGAAAATGTAAACATTTCCTATACG
TAGTATATAGAGACAAAATAGAAGAAACCGTTCATAATTTTCTGACCAATGAAGAATCATCAACGCTATC
ACTTTCTGTTCACAAAGTATGCGCAATCCACATCGGTATAGAATATAATCGGGGATGCCTTTATCTTGAA
AAAATGCACCCGCAGCTTCGCTAGTAATCAGTAAACGCGGGAAGTGGAGTCAGGCTTTTTTTATGGAAGA
GAAAATAGACACCAAAGTAGCCTTCTTCTAACCTTAACGGACCTACAGTGCAAAAAGTTATCAAGAGACT
GCATTATAGAGCGCACAAAGGAGAAAAAAAGTAATCTAAGATGCTTTGTTAGAAAAATAGCGCTCTCGGG
ATGCATTTTTGTAGAACAAAAAAGAAGTATAGATTCTTTGTTGGTAAAATAGCGCTCTCGCGTTGCATTT
CTGTTCTGTAAAAATGCAGCTCAGATTCTTTGTTTGAAAAATTAGCGCTCTCGCGTTGCATTTTTGTTTT
ACAAAAATGAAGCACAGATTCTTCGTTGGTAAAATAGCGCTTTCGCGTTGCATTTCTGTTCTGTAAAAAT
GCAGCTCAGATTCTTTGTTTGAAAAATTAGCGCTCTCGCGTTGCATTTTTGTTCTACAAAATGAAGCACA
GATGCTTCGTTCAGGTGGCACTTTTCGGGGAAATGTGCGCGGAACCCCTATTTGTTTATTTTTCTAAATA
CATTCAAATATGTATCCGCTCATGAGACAATAACCCTGATAAATGCTTCAATAATATTGAAAAAGGAAGA
GTATGAGTATTCAACATTTCCGTGTCGCCCTTATTCCCTTTTTTGCGGCATTTTGCCTTCCTGTTTTTGC
TCACCCAGAAACGCTGGTGAAAGTAAAAGATGCTGAAGATCAGTTGGGTGCACGAGTGGGTTACATCGAA
CTGGATCTCAACAGCGGTAAGATCCTTGAGAGTTTTCGCCCCGAAGAACGTTTTCCAATGATGAGCACTT
TTAAAGTTCTGCTATGTGGCGCGGTATTATCCCGTATTGACGCCGGGCAAGAGCAACTCGGTCGCCGCAT
ACACTATTCTCAGAATGACTTGGTTGAGTACTCACCAGTCACAGAAAAGCATCTTACGGATGGCATGACA
GTAAGAGAATTATGCAGTGCTGCCATAACCATGAGTGATAACACTGCGGCCAACTTACTTCTGACAACGA
TCGGAGGACCGAAGGAGCTAACCGCTTTTTTGCACAACATGGGGGATCATGTAACTCGCCTTGATCGTTG
GGAACCGGAGCTGAATGAAGCCATACCAAACGACGAGCGTGACACCACGATGCCTGTAGCAATGGCAACA
ACGTTGCGCAAACTATTAACTGGCGAACTACTTACTCTAGCTTCCCGGCAACAATTAATAGACTGGATGG
AGGCGGATAAAGTTGCAGGACCACTTCTGCGCTCGGCCCTTCCGGCTGGCTGGTTTATTGCTGATAAATC
TGGAGCCGGTGAGCGTGGGTCTCGCGGTATCATTGCAGCACTGGGGCCAGATGGTAAGCCCTCCCGTATC
GTAGTTATCTACACGACGGGGAGTCAGGCAACTATGGATGAACGAAATAGACAGATCGCTGAGATAGGTG
CCTCACTGATTAAGCATTGGTAACTGTCAGACCAAGTTTACTCATATATACTTTAGATTGATTTAAAACT
TCATTTTTAATTTAAAAGGATCTAGGTGAAGATCCTTTTTGATAATCTCATGACCAAAATCCCTTAACGT
GAGTTTTCGTTCCACTGAGCGTCAGACCCCGTAGAAAAGATCAAAGGATCTTCTTGAGATCCTTTTTTTC
TGCGCGTAATCTGCTGCTTGCAAACAAAAAAACCACCGCTACCAGCGGTGGTTTGTTTGCCGGATCAAGA
GCTACCAACTCTTTTTCCGAAGGTAACTGGCTTCAGCAGAGCGCAGATACCAAATACTGTTCTTCTAGTG
TAGCCGTAGTTAGGCCACCACTTCAAGAACTCTGTAGCACCGCCTACATACCTCGCTCTGCTAATCCTGT
TACCAGTGGCTGCTGCCAGTGGCGATAAGTCGTGTCTTACCGGGTTGGACTCAAGACGATAGTTACCGGA
TAAGGCGCAGCGGTCGGGCTGAACGGGGGGTTCGTGCACACAGCCCAGCTTGGAGCGAACGACCTACACC
GAACTGAGATACCTACAGCGTGAGCTATGAGAAAGCGCCACGCTTCCCGAAGGGAGAAAGGCGGACAGGT
ATCCGGTAAGCGGCAGGGTCGGAACAGGAGAGCGCACGAGGGAGCTTCCAGGGGGAAACGCCTGGTATCT
TTATAGTCCTGTCGGGTTTCGCCACCTCTGACTTGAGCGTCGATTTTTGTGATGCTCGTCAGGGGGGCGG
AGCCTATGGAAAAACGCCAGCAACGCGGCCTTTTTACGGTTCCTGGCCTTTTGCTGGCCTTTTGCTCACA
TGTTCTTTCCTGCGTTATCCCCTGATTCTGTGGATAACCGTATTACCGCCTTTGAGTGAGCTGATACCGC
TCGCCGCAGCCGAACGACCGAGCGCAGCGAGTCAGTGAGCGAGGAAGCGGAAGAGCGCCCAATACGCAAA
CCGCCTCTCCCCGCGCGTTGGCCGATTCATTAATGCAGCTGGCACGACAGGTTTCCCGACTGGAAAGCGG
GCAGTGAGCGCAACGCAATTAATGTGAGTTAGCTCACTCATTAGGCACCCCAGGCTTTACACTTTATGCT
TCCGGCTCGTATGTTGTGTGGAATTGTGAGCGGATAACAATTTCACACAGGAAACAGCTATGACCATGAT
TACGCCAAGCGCGCAATTAACCCTCACTAAAGGGAACAAAAGCTGGAGCTCTAGTACGGATTAGAAGCCG
CCGAGCGGGTGACAGCCCTCCGAAGGAAGACTCTCCTCCGTGCGTCCTCGTCTTCACCGGTCGCGTTCCT
GAAACGCAGATGTGCCTCGCGCCGCACTGCTCCGAACAATAAAGATTCTACAATACTAGCTTTTATGGTT
ATGAAGAGGAAAAATTGGCAGTAACCTGGCCCCACAAACCTTCAAATGAACGAATCAAATTAACAACCAT
AGGATGATAATGCGATTAGTTTTTTAGCCTTATTTCTGGGGTAATTAATCAGCGAAGCGATGATTTTTGA
TCTATTAACAGATATATAAATGCAAAAACTGCATAACCACTTTAACTAATACTTTCAACATTTTCGGTTT
GTATTACTTCTTATTCAAATGTAATAAAAGTATCAACAAAAAATTGTTAATATACCTCTATACTTTAACG
TCAAGGAGAAAAAACCCCGGATTCTAGAACTAGTGGATCCCCCATCACAAGTTTGTACAAAAAAGCTGAA
CGAGAAACGTAAAATGATATAAATATCAATATATTAAATTAGATTTTGCATAAAAAACAGACTACATAAT
ACTGTAAAACACAACATATCCAGTCACTATGGCGGCCGCATTAGGCACCCCAGGCTTTACACTTTATGCT
TCCGGCTCGTATAATGTGTGGATTTTGAGTTAGGATCCGTCGAGATTTTCAGGAGCTAAGGAAGCTAAAA
TGGAGAAAAAAATCACTGGATATACCACCGTTGATATATCCCAATGGCATCGTAAAGAACATTTTGAGGC
ATTTCAGTCAGTTGCTCAATGTACCTATAACCAGACCGTTCAGCTGGATATTACGGCCTTTTTAAAGACC
GTAAAGAAAAATAAGCACAAGTTTTATCCGGCCTTTATTCACATTCTTGCCCGCCTGATGAATGCTCATC
CGGAATTCCGTATGGCAATGAAAGACGGTGAGCTGGTGATATGGGATAGTGTTCACCCTTGTTACACCGT
TTTCCATGAGCAAACTGAAACGTTTTCATCGCTCTGGAGTGAATACCACGACGATTTCCGGCAGTTTCTA
CACATATATTCGCAAGATGTGGCGTGTTACGGTGAAAACCTGGCCTATTTCCCTAAAGGGTTTATTGAGA
ATATGTTTTTCGTCTCAGCCAATCCCTGGGTGAGTTTCACCAGTTTTGATTTAAACGTGGCCAATATGGA
CAACTTCTTCGCCCCCGTTTTCACCATGGGCAAATATTATACGCAAGGCGACAAGGTGCTGATGCCGCTG
GCGATTCAGGTTCATCATGCCGTTTGTGATGGCTTCCATGTCGGCAGAATGCTTAATGAATTACAACAGT
ACTGCGATGAGTGGCAGGGCGGGGCGTAAACGCGTGGATCCGGCTTACTAAAAGCCAGATAACAGTATGC
GTATTTGCGCGCTGATTTTTGCGGTATAAGAATATATACTGATATGTATACCCGAAGTATGTCAAAAAGA
GGTATGCTATGAAGCAGCGTATTACAGTGACAGTTGACAGCGACAGCTATCAGTTGCTCAAGGCATATAT
GATGTCAATATCTCCGGTCTGGTAAGCACAACCATGCAGAATGAAGCCCGTCGTCTGCGTGCCGAACGCT
GGAAAGCGGAAAATCAGGAAGGGATGGCTGAGGTCGCCCGGTTTATTGAAATGAACGGCTCTTTTGCTGA
CGAGAACAGGGGCTGGTGAAATGCAGTTTAAGGTTTACACCTATAAAAGAGAGAGCCGTTATCGTCTGTT
TGTGGATGTACAGAGTGATATTATTGACACGCCCGGGCGACGGATGGTGATCCCCCTGGCCAGTGCACGT
CTGCTGTCAGATAAAGTCTCCCGTGAACTTTACCCGGTGGTGCATATCGGGGATGAAAGCTGGCGCATGA
TGACCACCGATATGGCCAGTGTGCCGGTCTCCGTTATCGGGGAAGAAGTGGCTGATCTCAGCCACCGCGA
AAATGACATCAAAAACGCCATTAACCTGATGTTCTGGGGAATATAAATGTCAGGCTCCCTTATACACAGC
CAGTCTGCAGGTCGACCATAGTGACTGGATATGTTGTGTTTTACAGTATTATGTAGTCTGTTTTTTATGC
AAAATCTAATTTAATATATTGATATTTATATCATTTTACGTTTCTCGTTCAGCTTTCTTGTACAAAGTGG
TGATGGGCTGCAGGAATTCGATATCAAGCTTAATGGTGAGCAAGGGCGAGGAGCTGTTCACCGGGGTGGT
GCCCATCCTGGTCGAGCTGGACGGCGACGTAAACGGCCACAAGTTCAGCGTGTCCGGCGAGGGCGAGGGC
GATGCCACCTACGGCAAGCTGACCCTGAAGTTCATCTGCACCACCGGCAAGCTGCCCGTGCCCTGGCCCA
CCCTCGTGACCACCCTGACCTACGGCGTGCAGTGCTTCAGCCGCTACCCCGACCACATGAAGCAGCACGA
CTTCTTCAAGTCCGCCATGCCCGAAGGCTACGTCCAGGAGCGCACCATCTTCTTCAAGGACGACGGCAAC
TACAAGACCCGCGCCGAGGTGAAGTTCGAGGGCGACACCCTGGTGAACCGCATCGAGCTGAAGGGCATCG
ACTTCAAGGAGGACGGCAACATCCTGGGGCACAAGCTGGAGTACAACTACAACAGCCACAACGTCTATAT
CATGGCCGACAAGCAGAAGAACGGCATCAAGGTGAACTTCAAGATCCGCCACAACATCGAGGACGGCAGC
GTGCAGCTCGCCGACCACTACCAGCAGAACACCCCCATCGGCGACGGCCCCGTGCTGCTGCCCGACAACC
ACTACCTGAGCACCCAGTCCGCCCTGAGCAAAGACCCCAACGAGAAGCGCGATCACATGGTCCTGCTGGA
GTTCGTGACCGCCGCCGGGATCACTCTCGGCATGGACGAGCTGTACAAGTAACTCGAGTCATGTAATTAG
TTATGTCACGCTTACATTCACGCCCTCCCCCCACATCCGCTCTAACCGAAAAGGAAGGAGTTAGACAACC
TGAAGTCTAGGTCCCTATTTATTTTTTTATAGTTATGTTAGTATTAAGAACGTTATTTATATTTCAAATT
TTTCTTTTTTTTCTGTACAGACGCGTGTACGCATGTAACATTATACTGAAAACCTTGCTTGAGAAGGTTT
TGGGACGCTCGAAGGCTTTAATTTGCGGCCGGTACCCAATTCGCCCTATAGTGAGTCGTATTACGCGCGC
TCACTGGCCGTCGTTTTACAACGTCGTGACTGGGAAAACCCTGGCGTTACCCAACTTAATCGCCTTGCAG
CACATCCCCCTTTCGCCAGCTGGCGTAATAGCGAAGAGGCCCGCACCGATCGCCCTTCCCAACAGTTGCG
CAGCCTGAATGGCGAATGG
[124 nt withheld, positions 7020-7143]
C
[91 nt withheld, positions 7145-7235]
A
[49 nt withheld, positions 7237-7285]
CCTTTGACGTTGGAGTCCACGTTCTTT
[37 nt withheld, positions 7313-7349]
ACCCTATCTCGGTCTATTCTTTTGATTTATAAGGGATTTTGCCGATTTCGGCCTATTGGTTAAAAAATGA
GCTGATTTAACAAAAATTTAACGCGAATTTTAACAAAATATTAACGCTTACAATTTCCTGATGCGGTATT
TTCTCCTTACGCATCTGTGCGGTATTTCACACCGCATATCGACCGGTCGAGGAGAACTTCTAGTATATCT
ACATACCTAATATTATTGCCTTATTAAAAATGGAATCCCAACAATTACATCAAAATCCACATTCTCTTCA
AAATCAATTGTCCTGTACTTCCTTGTTCATGTGTGTTCAAAAACGTTATATTTATAGGATAATTATACTC
TATTTCTCAACAAGTAATTGGTTGTTTGGCCGAGCGGTCTAAGGCGCCTGATTCAAGAAATATCTTGACC
GCAGTTAACTGTGGGAATACTCAGGTATCGTAAGATGCAAGAGTTCGAATCTCTTAGCAACCATTATTTT
TTTCCTCAACATAACGAGAACACACAGGGGCGCTATCGCACAGAATCAAATTCGATGACTGGAAATTTTT
TGTTAATTTCAGAGGTCGCCTGACGCATATACCTTTTTCAACTGAAAAATTGGGAGAAAAAGGAAAGGTG
AGAGCGCCGGAACCGGCTTTTCATATAGAATAGAGAAGCGTTCATGACTAAATGCTTGCATCACAATACT
TGAAGTTGACAATATTATTTAAGGACCTATTGTTTTTTCCAATAGGTGGTTAGCAATCGTCTTACTTTCT
AACTTTTCTTACCTTTTACATTTCAGCAATATATATATATATATTTCAAGGATATACCATTCTAATGTCT
GCCCCTAAGAAGATCGTCGTTTTGCCAGGTGACCACGTTGGTCAAGAAATCACAGCCGAAGCCATTAAGG
TTCTTAAAGCTATTTCTGATGTTCGTTCCAATGTCAAGTTCGATTTCGAAAATCATTTAATTGGTGGTGC
TGCTATCGATGCTACAGGTGTTCCACTTCCAGATGAGGCGCTGGAAGCCTCCAAGAAGGCTGATGCCGTT
TTGTTAGGTGCTGTGGGTGGTCCTAAATGGGGTACCGGTAGTGTTAGACCTGAACAAGGTTTACTAAAAA
TCCGTAAAGAACTTCAATTGTACGCCAACTTAAGACCATGTAACTTTGCATCCGACTCTCTTTTAGACTT
ATCTCCAATCAAGCCACAATTTGCTAAAGGTACTGACTTCGTTGTTGTCAGAGAATTAGTGGGAGGTATT
TACTTTGGTAAGAGAAAGGAAGACGATGGTGATGGTGTCGCTTGGGATAGTGAACAATACACCGTTCCAG
AAGTGCAAAGAATCACAAGAATGGCCGCTTTCATGGCCCTACAACATGAGCCACCATTGCCTATTTGGTC
CTTGGATAAAGCTAATGTTTTGGCCTCTTCAAGATTATGGAGAAAAACTGTGGAGGAAACCATCAAGAAC
GAATTCCCTACATTGAAGGTTCAACATCAATTGATTGATTCTGCCGCCATGATCCTAGTTAAGAACCCAA
CCCACCTAAATGGTATTATAATCACCAGCAACATGTTTGGTGATATCATCTCCGATGAAGCCTCCGTTAT
CCCAGGTTCCTTGGGTTTGTTGCCATCTGCGTCCTTGGCCTCTTTGCCAGACAAGAACACCGCATTTGGT
TTGTACGAACCATGCCACGGTTCTGCTCCAGATTTGCCAAAGAATAAGGTCAACCCTATCGCCACTATCT
TGTCTGCTGCAATGATGTTGAAATTGTCATTGAACTTGCCTGAAGAAGGTAAGGCCATTGAAGATGCAGT
TAAAAAGGTTTTGGATGCAGGTATCAGAACTGGTGATTTAGGTGGTTCCAACAGTACCACCGAAGTCGGT
GATGCTGTCGCCGAAGAAGTTAAGAAAATCCTTGCTTAAAAAGATTCTCTTTTTTTATGATATTTGTACA
TAAACTTTATAAATGAAATTCATAATAGAAACGACACGAAATTACAAAATGGAATATGTTCATAGGGTAG
ACGAAACTATATACGCAATCTACATACATTTATCAAGAAGGAGAAAAAGGAGGATGTAAAGGAATACAGG
TAAGCAAATTGATACTAATGGCTCAACGTGATAAGGAAAAAGAATTGCACTTTAACATTAATATTGACAA
GGAGGAGGGCACCACACAAAAAGTTAGGTGTAACAGAAAATCATGAAACTATGATTCCTAATTTATATAT
TGGAGGATTTTCTCTAAAAAAAAAAAATACAACAAATAAAAAACACTCAATGACCTGACCATTTGATGGA
GTTTAAGTCAATACCTTCTTGAACCATTTCCCATAATGGTGAAAGTTCCCTCAAGAATTTTACTCTGTCA
GAAACGGCCTTAACGACGTAGTCGATATGGTGCACTCTCAGTACAATCTGCTCTGATGCCGCATAGTTAA
GCCAGCCCCGACACCCGCCAACACCCGCTGACGCGCCCTGACGGGCTTGTCTGCTCCCGGCATCCGCTTA
CAGACAAGCTGTGACCGTCTCCGGGAGCTGCATGTGTCAGAGGTTTTCACCGTCATCACCGAAACGCGCG
A
