>Addgene plasmid #14193 | pAG415GAL-ccdB-EGFP | addgene partial sequence | sequence record 20544 | 14193 with pRS_marker
CGTCGTTAAGGCCGTTTCTGACAGAGTAAAATTCTTGAGGGAACTTTCACCATTATGGGAAATGGTTCAA
GAAGGTATTGACTTAAACTCCATCAAATGGTCAGGTCATTGAGTGTTTTTTATTTGTTGTATTTTTTTTT
TTTTAGAGAAAATCCTCCAATATATAAATTAGGAATCATAGTTTCATGATTTTCTGTTACACCTAACTTT
TTGTGTGGTGCCCTCCTCCTTGTCAATATTAATGTTAAAGTGCAATTCTTTTTCCTTATCACGTTGAGCC
ATTAGTATCAATTTGCTTACCTGTATTCCTTTACATCCTCCTTTTTCTCCTTCTTGATAAATGTATGTAG
ATTGCGTATATAGTTTCGTCTACCCTATGAACATATTCCATTTTGTAATTTCGTGTCGTTTCTATTATGA
ATTTCATTTATAAAGTTTATGTACAAATATCATAAAAAAAGAGAATCTTTTTAAGCAAGGATTTTCTTAA
CTTCTTCGGCGACAGCATCACCGACTTCGGTGGTACTGTTGGAACCACCTAAATCACCAGTTCTGATACC
TGCATCCAAAACCTTTTTAACTGCATCTTCAATGGCCTTACCTTCTTCAGGCAAGTTCAATGACAATTTC
AACATCATTGCAGCAGACAAGATAGTGGCGATAGGGTTGACCTTATTCTTTGGCAAATCTGGAGCAGAAC
CGTGGCATGGTTCGTACAAA
