>Addgene plasmid #14193 | pAG415GAL-ccdB-EGFP | addgene partial sequence | sequence record 20545 | 14193 with GW5
GAGGCCGGAAGCTAAAGTGTAAAGCCTGGGGGTGCCTAATGCGGCCGCCATAGTGACTGGATATGTTGTG
TTTTACAGTATTATGTAGTCTGTTTTTTATGCAAAATCTAATTTAATATATTGATATTTATATCATTTTA
CGTTTCTCGTTCAGCTTTTTTGTACAAACTTGTGATGGGGGATCCACTAGTTCTAGAATCCGGGGTTTTT
TCTCCTTGACGTTAAAGTATAGAGGTATATTAACAATTTTTTGTTGATACTTTTATTACATTTGAATAAG
AAGTAATACAAACCGAAAATGTTGAAAGTATTAGTTAAAGTGGTTATGCAGTTTTTGCATTTATATATCT
GTTAATAGATCAAAAATCATCGCTTCGCTGATTAATTACCCCAGAAATAAGGCTAAAAAACTAATCGCAT
TATCATCCTATGGTTGTTAATTTGATTCGTTCATTTGAAGGTTTGTGGGGCCAGGTTACTGCCAATTTTT
CCTCTTCATAACCATAAAAGCTAGTATTGTAGAATCTTTATTGTTCGGAGCAGTGCGGCGCGAGGCACAT
CTGCGTTTCAGGAACGCGACCGGTGAAGACGAGGACGCACGGAGGAGAGTCTTCCTTCGGAGGGCTGTCA
CCCGCTCGGCGGCTTCTAATCCGTACTAGAGCTCCAGCTTTTGTTCCCTTTAGTGAGGGTTAATTGCGCG
CTTGGCGTAATCATGG
