>Addgene plasmid #14193 | pAG415GAL-ccdB-EGFP | addgene partial sequence | sequence record 20546 | 14193 with GW3
CGGGGAAGAAGTGGCTGATACTCAGCCACCGCGAAATGACATCAAAAACGCCATTAACCTGATGTTCTGG
GGAATATAAATGTCAGGCTCCCTTATACACAGCCAGTCTGCAGGTCGACCATAGTGACTGGATATGTTGT
GTTTTACAGTATTATGTAGTCTGTTTTTTATGCAAAATCTAATTTAATATATTGATATTTATATCATTTT
ACGTTTCTCGTTCAGCTTTCTTGTACAAAGTGGTGATGGGCTGCAGGAATTCGATATCAAGCTTAATGGT
GAGCAAGGGCGAGGAGCTGTTCACCGGGGTGGTGCCCATCCTGGTCGAGCTGGACGGCGACGTAAACGGC
CACAAGTTCAGCGTGTCCGGCGAGGGCGAGGGCGATGCCACCTACGGCAAGCTGACCCTGAAGTTCATCT
GCACCACCGGCAAGCTGCCCGTGCCCTGGCCCACCCTCGTGACCACCCTGACCTACGGCGTGCAGTGCTT
CAGCCGCTACCCCGACCACATGAAGCAGCACGACTTCTTCAAGTCCGCCATGCCCGAAGGCTACGTCCAG
GAGCGCACCATCTTCTTCAAGGACGACGGCAACTACAAGACCCGCGCCGAGGTGAAGTTCGAGGGCGACA
CCCTGGTGAACCGCATCGAGCTGAAGGGCATCGACTTCAAGGAG
